>Addgene plasmid #178304 | TalO8-HSP30-CFP | addgene full sequence | sequence record 350729 | Addgene NGS Result
TCGCGCGTTTCGGTGATGACGGTGAAAACCTCTGACACATGCAGCTCCCGGAGACGGTCACAGCTTGTCT
GTAAGCGGATGCCGGGAGCAGACAAGCCCGTCAGGGCGCGTCAGCGGGTGTTGGCGGGTGTCGGGGCTGG
CTTAACTATGCGGCATCAGAGCAGATTGTACTGAGAGTGCACCATATGCGGTGTGAAATACCGCACAGAT
GCGTAAGGAGAAAATACCGCATCAGGCGCCATTCGCCATTCAGGCTGCGCAACTGTTGGGAAGGGCGATC
GGTGCGGGCCTCTTCGCTATTACGCCAGCTGGCGAAAGGGGGATGTGCTGCAAGGCGATTAAGTTGGGTA
ACGCCAGGGTTTTCCCAGTCACGACGTTGTAAAACGACGGCCAGTGCCAAGCTTGCATGCCTGCAGGTCG
ACTCTAGAGGATCCCCGGGTACCGAGCTCGCGGCCGCGGTCGAAAAAAGAAAAGGAGAGGGCCAAGAGGG
AGGGCATTGGTGACTATTGAGCACGTGAGTATACGTGATTAAGCACACAAAGGCAGCTTGGAGTATGTCT
GTTATTAATTTCACAGGTAGTTCTGGTCCATTGGTGAAAGTTTGCGGCTTGCAGAGCACAGAGGCCGCAG
AATGTGCTCTAGATTCCGATGCTGACTTGCTGGGTATTATATGTGTGCCCAATAGAAAGAGAACAATTGA
CCCGGTTATTGCAAGGAAAATTTCAAGTCTTGTAAAAGCATATAAAAATAGTTCAGGCACTCCGAAATAC
TTGGTTGGCGTGTTTCGTAATCAACCTAAGGAGGATGTTTTGGCTCTGGTCAATGATTACGGCATTGATA
TCGTCCAACTGCATGGAGATGAGTCGTGGCAAGAATACCAAGAGTTCCTCGGTTTGCCAGTTATTAAAAG
ACTCGTATTTCCAAAAGACTGCAACATACTACTCAGTGCAGCTTCACAGAAACCTCATTCGTTTATTCCC
TTGTTTGATTCAGAAGCAGGTGGGACAGGTGAACTTTTGGATTGGAACTCGATTTCTGACTGGGTTGGAA
GGCAAGAGAGCCCCGAAAGCTTACATTTTATGTTAGCTGGTGGACTGACGCCAGAAAATGTTGGTGATGC
GCTTAGATTAAATGGCGTTATTGGTGTTGATGTAAGCGGAGGTGTGGAGACAAATGGTGTAAAAGACTCT
AACAAAATAGCAAATTTCGTCAAAAATGCTAAGAAATAGGTTATTACTGAGTAGTATTTATTTAAGTATT
GTTTGTGCACTTGCCTGCAGGCCTTTTGAAAAGCAAGCATAAAAGATCTAAACATAAAATCTGTAAAATA
ACAAGATGTAAAGATAATGCTAAATCATTTGGCTTTTTGATTGATTGTACAGGAAAATATACATCGCAGG
GGGTTGACTTTTACCATTTCACCGCAATGGAATCAAACTTGTTGAAGAGAATGTTCACAGGCGCATACGC
TACAATGACCCGATTCTTGCCTTTCTTCAAAAGTAGAAAACTTGAGCACTTATTTCCTGCGCATGTCATA
TGTTAATTTTCCTCAACTGCGCTGAATACGTCCTGTCAATTCAAATATATCACGTTGTGAGCAGCCCTGA
AGAAGAAAACCTCAACAGCAGTATTACTATTACAATCAAACAACTTTAGTGCCGCGTGATACCGGGGGTT
GAAGTGGGTGCATTGAGCCGTATTCTTCTTCCCCGTAAGAAAGTTGTGTATCCTTTTTACTGCGTTGTAA
TAGCTTCTGAAAACCTAAAAAATGAACGCTATGTAGCTCATATCCGTTTTGCATAAGTAAGAATAACTAC
TTGTGCAGGGTGCCGAAAGGGATGGAAAACCGCTGCAGCAACCCTTGTTACATACAGTCGGATCCATCTG
ACTTACTTTCCTTGCGTCTCCCTGCGCGATTTTGTTGGCCATTTTCCAGATCCTCTAGAATTTTTCAAGG
GTCGAGCCGTAGGAGGATTCTCTCAGAAGGCAAAAACGCATCGAAAGCGTGCTTTGTAAGAATATTTGGT
ATGGCTAAAGTAAGCAAAGCCATATCCCGATCCCGATCCCGACTCTTATTCCGATCCCTTCCGCCACATC
CTGCATGTTTATTCGAATACCAAATTAGCTCATCTTCGTTATTTCATCATCCCTTTCTGCTATGGCAAGG
ACAAGTTTTTTTCTAGCATCTCATCGAAAACTTTCCTCTCCCTAATTGGCCAAAGTTTTCATATTCATCA
TCAGTTAGAAAGTATAATATCAATCCCTTACCTCATTACAAGTTGTATCACACTAAAAAAATCATATATA
AGTCTGTGAGAGTCTTCAATTATTTAGCGTAACACCTATTCACTTTCTAATCTTGTTTCTTGTTTTTACA
TTCTGCAATACAACACAACAACAAATATTAACTCAATTATTATTATTTATAATTACAAAAACAAAACAAC
AAGTTTGAGACTTTAATATCTTTTGATTACTAAAAACAACAAATTTCAAATGTCTAAGGGTGAAGAATTG
TTCACTGGTGTTGTTCCAATCTTGGTTGAATTGGACGGTGACGTTAACGGTCACAAGTTCTCTGTTTCTG
GTGAAGGTGAAGGTGACGCTACTTACGGTAAGTTGACTTTGAAGTTCATCTGTACTACTGGTAAGTTGCC
AGTTCCATGGCCAACTTTGGTTACTACTTTGACTTGGGGTGTTCAATGTTTCGCTAGATACCCAGACCAC
ATGAAGCAACACGACTTCTTCAAGTCTGCTATGCCAGAAGGTTACGTTCAAGAAAGAACTATCTTCTTCA
AGGACGACGGTAACTACAAGACTAGAGCTGAAGTTAAGTTCGAAGGTGACACTTTGGTTAACAGAATCGA
ATTGAAGGGTATCGACTTCAAGGAAGACGGTAACATCTTGGGTCACAAGTTGGAATACAACTACATCTCT
GACAACGTTTACATCACTGCTGACAAGCAAAAGAACGGTATCAAGGCTAACTTCAAGATCAGACACAACA
TCGAAGACGGTGGTGTTCAATTGGCTGACCACTACCAACAAAACACTCCAATCGGTGACGGTCCAGTTTT
GTTGCCAGACAACCACTACTTGTCTACTCAATCTAAGTTGTCTAAGGACCCAAACGAAAAGAGAGACCAC
ATGGTTTTGTTGGAATTCGTTACTGCTGCTGGTATCACTTTGGGTATGGACGAATTGTACAAGTAAGGCG
CGCCACTTCTAAATAAGCGAATTTCTTATGATTTATGATTTTTATTATTAAATAAGTTATAAAAAAAATA
AGTGTATACAAATTTTAAAGTGACTCTTAGGTTTTAAAACGAAAATTCTTATTCTTGAGTAACTCTTTCC
TGTAGGTCAGGTTGCTTTCTCAGGTATAGTATGAGGTCGCTCTTATTGACCACACCTCTACCGGCAGATC
CGCTAGGGATAACAGGGTAATATAGATCTGTTTAGCTTGCCTCGTCCCCCTTTTCTCGGTCTTGCAAACA
ACCGCCGGCAGCTTAGTATATAAATACACATGTACATACCTCTCTCCGTATCCTCGTAATCATTTTCTTG
TATTTATCGTCTTTTCGCTGTAAAAACTTTATCACACTTATCTCAAATACACTTATTAACCGCTTTTACT
ATTATCTTCTACGCTGACAGTAATATCAAACAGTGACACATATTAAACACAGTGGTTTCTTTGCATAAAC
ACCATCAGCCTCAAGTCGTCAAGTAAAGATTTCGTGTTCATGCAGATAGATAACAATCTATATGTTGATA
ATTAGCGTTGCCTCATCAATGCGAGATCCGTTTAACCGGACCCTAGTGCACTTACCCCACGTTCGGTCCA
CTGTGTGCCGAACTAGCAATTGTGAGCGGATAACAATTACTAGCAATTGTGAGCGGATAACAATTACTAG
CAATTGTGAGCGGATAACAATTACTAGCAATTGTGAGCGGATAACAATTACTAGCAATTGTGAGCAGATA
ACAATTACTAGCAATTGTGAGCGGATAACAATTACTAGCAATTATGAGCGGATAACAATTACTAGCAATT
GTGAGCGGATAACAATACTAGTTCCTTCACTATTTTAACATGTGGCGGCCGCGTAATCATGGTCATAGCT
GTTTCCTGTGTGAAATTGTTATCCGCTCACAATTCCACACAACATACGAGCCGGAAGCATAAAGTGTAAA
GCCTGGGGTGCCTAATGAGTGAGCTAACTCACATTAATTGCGTTGCGCTCACTGCCCGCTTTCCAGTCGG
GAAACCTGTCGTGCCAGCTGCATTAATGAATCGGCCAACGCGCGGGGAGAGGCGGTTTGCGTATTGGGCG
CTCTTCCGCTTCCTCGCTCACTGACTCGCTGCGCTCGGTCGTTCGGCTGCGGCGAGCGGTATCAGCTCAC
TCAAAGGCGGTAATACGGTTATCCACAGAATCAGGGGATAACGCAGGAAAGAACATGTGAGCAAAAGGCC
AGCAAAAGGCCAGGAACCGTAAAAAGGCCGCGTTGCTGGCGTTTTTCCATAGGCTCCGCCCCCCTGACGA
GCATCACAAAAATCGACGCTCAAGTCAGAGGTGGCGAAACCCGACAGGACTATAAAGATACCAGGCGTTT
CCCCCTGGAAGCTCCCTCGTGCGCTCTCCTGTTCCGACCCTGCCGCTTACCGGATACCTGTCCGCCTTTC
TCCCTTCGGGAAGCGTGGCGCTTTCTCATAGCTCACGCTGTAGGTATCTCAGTTCGGTGTAGGTCGTTCG
CTCCAAGCTGGGCTGTGTGCACGAACCCCCCGTTCAGCCCGACCGCTGCGCCTTATCCGGTAACTATCGT
CTTGAGTCCAACCCGGTAAGACACGACTTATCGCCACTGGCAGCAGCCACTGGTAACAGGATTAGCAGAG
CGAGGTATGTAGGCGGTGCTACAGAGTTCTTGAAGTGGTGGCCTAACTACGGCTACACTAGAAGAACAGT
ATTTGGTATCTGCGCTCTGCTGAAGCCAGTTACCTTCGGAAAAAGAGTTGGTAGCTCTTGATCCGGCAAA
CAAACCACCGCTGGTAGCGGTGGTTTTTTTGTTTGCAAGCAGCAGATTACGCGCAGAAAAAAAGGATCTC
AAGAAGATCCTTTGATCTTTTCTACGGGGTCTGACGCTCAGTGGAACGAAAACTCACGTTAAGGGATTTT
GGTCATGAGATTATCAAAAAGGATCTTCACCTAGATCCTTTTAAATTAAAAATGAAGTTTTAAATCAATC
TAAAGTATATATGAGTAAACTTGGTCTGACAGTTACCAATGCTTAATCAGTGAGGCACCTATCTCAGCGA
TCTGTCTATTTCGTTCATCCATAGTTGCCTGACTCCCCGTCGTGTAGATAACTACGATACGGGAGGGCTT
ACCATCTGGCCCCAGTGCTGCAATGATACCGCGAGACCCACGCTCACCGGCTCCAGATTTATCAGCAATA
AACCAGCCAGCCGGAAGGGCCGAGCGCAGAAGTGGTCCTGCAACTTTATCCGCCTCCATCCAGTCTATTA
ATTGTTGCCGGGAAGCTAGAGTAAGTAGTTCGCCAGTTAATAGTTTGCGCAACGTTGTTGCCATTGCTAC
AGGCATCGTGGTGTCACGCTCGTCGTTTGGTATGGCTTCATTCAGCTCCGGTTCCCAACGATCAAGGCGA
GTTACATGATCCCCCATGTTGTGCAAAAAAGCGGTTAGCTCCTTCGGTCCTCCGATCGTTGTCAGAAGTA
AGTTGGCCGCAGTGTTATCACTCATGGTTATGGCAGCACTGCATAATTCTCTTACTGTCATGCCATCCGT
AAGATGCTTTTCTGTGACTGGTGAGTACTCAACCAAGTCATTCTGAGAATAGTGTATGCGGCGACCGAGT
TGCTCTTGCCCGGCGTCAATACGGGATAATACCGCGCCACATAGCAGAACTTTAAAAGTGCTCATCATTG
GAAAACGTTCTTCGGGGCGAAAACTCTCAAGGATCTTACCGCTGTTGAGATCCAGTTCGATGTAACCCAC
TCGTGCACCCAACTGATCTTCAGCATCTTTTACTTTCACCAGCGTTTCTGGGTGAGCAAAAACAGGAAGG
CAAAATGCCGCAAAAAAGGGAATAAGGGCGACACGGAAATGTTGAATACTCATACTCTTCCTTTTTCAAT
ATTATTGAAGCATTTATCAGGGTTATTGTCTCATGAGCGGATACATATTTGAATGTATTTAGAAAAATAA
ACAAATAGGGGTTCCGCGCACATTTCCCCGAAAAGTGCCACCTGACGTCTAAGAAACCATTATTATCATG
ACATTAACCTATAAAAATAGGCGTATCACGAGGCCCTTTCGTC
Features (pLannotate 1.2.2; 24 found; start..end, strand, type, name):
    137..236     +  misc_feature   bom (fragment): basis of mobility region from pBR322
    242..396     -  CDS            lacZα (fragment): LacZα fragment of β-galactosidase; lacZ fragment
    399..450     -  misc_feature   MCS (fragment): pUC18/19 multiple cloning site
    457..554     +  promoter       TRP1 promoter: S. cerevisiae TRP1
    555..1229    +  CDS            TRP1: phosphoribosylanthranilate isomerase, required for tryptophan biosynthesis; S. cerevisiae TRP1; yeast auxotrophic marker
   1842..2183    +  CDS            YCR2_YEAST: Protein predicted: Swiss-Prot protein existence level 4. From Saccharomyces cerevisiae (strain ATCC 204508 / S288c) (Baker's yeast).
   2503..3213    +  CDS            SCFP3A: SCFP3A is a basic (constitutively fluorescent) cyan fluorescent protein published in 2006, derived from Aequorea victoria. It is reported to be a very rapidly-maturing monomer with low acid sensitivity.
   3237..3424    +  terminator     ADH1 terminator: S. cerevisiae ADH1; transcription terminator for the S. cerevisiae alcohol dehydrogenase 1 (ADH1) gene
   3479..3863    +  rep_origin     ARS1 (fragment): S. cerevisiae autonomously replicating sequence ARS1/ARS416
   3870..3886    +  protein_bind   lac operator: The lac repressor binds to the lac operator to inhibit transcription in E. coli. This inhibition can be relieved by adding lactose or isopropyl-β-D-thiogalactopyranoside (IPTG). lac repressor encoded by lacI
   3897..3913    +  protein_bind   lac operator: The lac repressor binds to the lac operator to inhibit transcription in E. coli. This inhibition can be relieved by adding lactose or isopropyl-β-D-thiogalactopyranoside (IPTG). lac repressor encoded by lacI
   3924..3940    +  protein_bind   lac operator: The lac repressor binds to the lac operator to inhibit transcription in E. coli. This inhibition can be relieved by adding lactose or isopropyl-β-D-thiogalactopyranoside (IPTG). lac repressor encoded by lacI
   3951..3967    +  protein_bind   lac operator: The lac repressor binds to the lac operator to inhibit transcription in E. coli. This inhibition can be relieved by adding lactose or isopropyl-β-D-thiogalactopyranoside (IPTG). lac repressor encoded by lacI
   4005..4021    +  protein_bind   lac operator: The lac repressor binds to the lac operator to inhibit transcription in E. coli. This inhibition can be relieved by adding lactose or isopropyl-β-D-thiogalactopyranoside (IPTG). lac repressor encoded by lacI
   4030..4050    +  protein_bind   lac operator (fragment): The lac repressor binds to the lac operator to inhibit transcription in E. coli. This inhibition can be relieved by adding lactose or isopropyl-β-D-thiogalactopyranoside (IPTG). lac repressor encoded by lacI
   4059..4075    +  protein_bind   lac operator: The lac repressor binds to the lac operator to inhibit transcription in E. coli. This inhibition can be relieved by adding lactose or isopropyl-β-D-thiogalactopyranoside (IPTG). lac repressor encoded by lacI
   4146..4162    -  protein_bind   lac operator: The lac repressor binds to the lac operator to inhibit transcription in E. coli. This inhibition can be relieved by adding lactose or isopropyl-β-D-thiogalactopyranoside (IPTG). lac repressor encoded by lacI
   4170..4200    -  promoter       lac promoter: promoter for the E. coli lac operon
   4215..4236    -  protein_bind   CAP binding site: CAP binding activates transcription in the presence of cAMP. E. coli catabolite activator protein
   4249..4341    -  CDS            lacI (fragment): lac repressor; lacI; The lac repressor binds to the lac operator to inhibit transcription in E. coli. This inhibition can be relieved by adding lactose or isopropyl-β-D-thiogalactopyranoside (IPTG).
   4524..5112    -  rep_origin     ori: high-copy-number ColE1/pMB1/pBR322/pUC origin of replication
   5283..6143    -  CDS            AmpR: β-lactamase; bla; confers resistance to ampicillin, carbenicillin, and related antibiotics
   6144..6248    -  promoter       AmpR promoter: bla
   6343..35      +  CDS            rop (fragment) (across the origin): Rop protein, which maintains plasmids at low copy number; rop
