[The description below was written by a language model from this plasmid's Addgene catalogue record and pLannotate feature annotations shown in this document.]
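Description:
TalO8-HSP30-CFP is a yeast expression and shuttle plasmid of about 6.3 kb, built on a pUC backbone into which a TRP1-ARS-8xLacO module has been inserted. In E. coli it replicates from the high-copy ColE1/pUC origin and is selected with ampicillin through the AmpR (β-lactamase) gene. In Saccharomyces cerevisiae it is maintained as an autonomously replicating episome by an ARS1 fragment and selected by tryptophan prototrophy through TRP1 under its own promoter. No centromere or 2μ element is annotated. Remnants of the parental vector (lacZα, MCS, lac promoter, CAP site and small bom, rop and lacI fragments) are also present.

The payload, assembled by Gibson cloning, is a synthetic reporter cassette in which the HSP30 promoter drives a cyan fluorescent protein, annotated as the Aequorea-derived SCFP3A, followed by the S. cerevisiae ADH1 terminator. The promoter itself is not annotated as such in the feature table. The region upstream of the CFP gene instead carries a hit to a predicted yeast ORF, which probably reflects genomic sequence carried in with the promoter fragment. Next to ARS1 lies a tandem array of lac operators: seven in one orientation, one of them scored as a fragment, plus the pUC backbone's own operator in the opposite orientation. In yeast these act as high-affinity binding sites for lac repressor rather than as transcriptional controls.

The record describes this as a CoTrIP plasmid. The operator array suggests the plasmid can be captured through a LacI-based handle along with factors bound to it, although the record does not detail the procedure. The associated work concerns the coupling of transcription and translation during glucose starvation.
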