Addgene plasmid #178304: TalO8-HSP30-CFP
Purpose: CoTrIP plasmid with HSP30 promoter driving CFP's expression
Depositing lab: Brian Zid. Depositing organization: University of California, San Diego (UCSD). Publication: Rvb1/Rvb2 proteins couple transcription and translation during glucose starvation. Chen YS, Hou W, Tracy S, Harvey AT, Harjono V, Xu F, Moresco JJ, Yates JR 3rd, Zid BM. eLife. 2022 Sep 15;11. pii: 76965. doi: 10.7554/eLife.76965. PubMed 36107469.
Backbone
  Vector backbone: pUC
  Backbone size w/o insert (bp): 2700
  Modifications to backbone: Insertion of Trp1-ARS-8xLacO
  Vector type: Yeast Expression
  Selectable markers: TRP1
Growth in bacteria
  Bacterial resistance: Ampicillin, 100 μg/mL
  Growth temperature: 37°C
  Growth strain: DH5alpha
  Copy number: Unknown
Gene/Insert
  Gene/Insert name: HSP30pr-CFP-tAdh1
  Species: Synthetic
  Insert size (bp): 2000
  Promoter: HSP30
  Cloning method: Gibson Cloning
  Sequencing primers: 5′ M13; 3′ M13
Terms and licenses: Academic/Nonprofit Terms; Industry Terms: Not Available to Industry
Depositor comments: Please visit https://doi.org/10.1101/2021.10.17.464753 for bioRxiv preprint.
How to cite: TalO8-HSP30-CFP was a gift from Brian Zid (Addgene plasmid # 178304 ; http://n2t.net/addgene:178304 ; RRID:Addgene_178304)
